>Addgene plasmid #85087 | pC3 | depositor full sequence | sequence record 164487 | pC3 sequence 7366 bps
TGGCGAATGGG
[124 nt withheld, positions 12-135]
C
[91 nt withheld, positions 137-227]
A
[49 nt withheld, positions 229-277]
CCTTTGACGTTGGAGTCCACGTTCTTT
[37 nt withheld, positions 305-341]
ACCCTATCTCGGTCTATTCTTTTGATTTATAAGGGATTTTGCCGATTTCGGCCTATTGGTTAAAAAATGA
GCTGATTTAACAAAAATTTAACGCGAATTTTAACAAAATATTAACGTTTACAATTTCAGGTGGCACTTTT
CGGGGAAATGTGCGCGGAACCCCTATTTGTTTATTTTTCTAAATACATTCAAATATGTATCCGCTCATGA
ATTAATTCTTAGAAAAACTCATCGAGCATCAAATGAAACTGCAATTTATTCATATCAGGATTATCAATAC
CATATTTTTGAAAAAGCCGTTTCTGTAATGAAGGAGAAAACTCACCGAGGCAGTTCCATAGGATGGCAAG
ATCCTGGTATCGGTCTGCGATTCCGACTCGTCCAACATCAATACAACCTATTAATTTCCCCTCGTCAAAA
ATAAGGTTATCAAGTGAGAAATCACCATGAGTGACGACTGAATCCGGTGAGAATGGCAAAAGTTTATGCA
TTTCTTTCCAGACTTGTTCAACAGGCCAGCCATTACGCTCGTCATCAAAATCACTCGCATCAACCAAACC
GTTATTCATTCGTGATTGCGCCTGAGCGAGACGAAATACGCGATCGCTGTTAAAAGGACAATTACAAACA
GGAATCGAATGCAACCGGCGCAGGAACACTGCCAGCGCATCAACAATATTTTCACCTGAATCAGGATATT
CTTCTAATACCTGGAATGCTGTTTTCCCGGGGATCGCAGTGGTGAGTAACCATGCATCATCAGGAGTACG
GATAAAATGCTTGATGGTCGGAAGAGGCATAAATTCCGTCAGCCAGTTTAGTCTGACCATCTCATCTGTA
ACATCATTGGCAACGCTACCTTTGCCATGTTTCAGAAACAACTCTGGCGCATCGGGCTTCCCATACAATC
GATAGATTGTCGCACCTGATTGCCCGACATTATCGCGAGCCCATTTATACCCATATAAATCAGCATCCAT
GTTGGAATTTAATCGCGGCCTAGAGCAAGACGTTTCCCGTTGAATATGGCTCATAACACCCCTTGTATTA
CTGTTTATGTAAGCAGACAGTTTTATTGTTCATGACCAAAATCCCTTAACGTGAGTTTTCGTTCCACTGA
GCGTCAGACCCCGTAGAAAAGATCAAAGGATCTTCTTGAGATCCTTTTTTTCTGCGCGTAATCTGCTGCT
TGCAAACAAAAAAACCACCGCTACCAGCGGTGGTTTGTTTGCCGGATCAAGAGCTACCAACTCTTTTTCC
GAAGGTAACTGGCTTCAGCAGAGCGCAGATACCAAATACTGTCCTTCTAGTGTAGCCGTAGTTAGGCCAC
CACTTCAAGAACTCTGTAGCACCGCCTACATACCTCGCTCTGCTAATCCTGTTACCAGTGGCTGCTGCCA
GTGGCGATAAGTCGTGTCTTACCGGGTTGGACTCAAGACGATAGTTACCGGATAAGGCGCAGCGGTCGGG
CTGAACGGGGGGTTCGTGCACACAGCCCAGCTTGGAGCGAACGACCTACACCGAACTGAGATACCTACAG
CGTGAGCTATGAGAAAGCGCCACGCTTCCCGAAGGGAGAAAGGCGGACAGGTATCCGGTAAGCGGCAGGG
TCGGAACAGGAGAGCGCACGAGGGAGCTTCCAGGGGGAAACGCCTGGTATCTTTATAGTCCTGTCGGGTT
TCGCCACCTCTGACTTGAGCGTCGATTTTTGTGATGCTCGTCAGGGGGGCGGAGCCTATGGAAAAACGCC
AGCAACGCGGCCTTTTTACGGTTCCTGGCCTTTTGCTGGCCTTTTGCTCACATGTTCTTTCCTGCGTTAT
CCCCTGATTCTGTGGATAACCGTATTACCGCCTTTGAGTGAGCTGATACCGCTCGCCGCAGCCGAACGAC
CGAGCGCAGCGAGTCAGTGAGCGAGGAAGCGGAAGAGCGCCTGATGCGGTATTTTCTCCTTACGCATCTG
TGCGGTATTTCACACCGCATATATGGTGCACTCTCAGTACAATCTGCTCTGATGCCGCATAGTTAAGCCA
GTATACACTCCGCTATCGCTACGTGACTGGGTCATGGCTGCGCCCCGACACCCGCCAACACCCGCTGACG
CGCCCTGACGGGCTTGTCTGCTCCCGGCATCCGCTTACAGACAAGCTGTGACCGTCTCCGGGAGCTGCAT
GTGTCAGAGGTTTTCACCGTCATCACCGAAACGCGCGAGGCAGCTGCGGTAAAGCTCATCAGCGTGGTCG
TGAAGCGATTCACAGATGTCTGCCTGTTCATCCGCGTCCAGCTCGTTGAGTTTCTCCAGAAGCGTTAATG
TCTGGCTTCTGATAAAGCGGGCCATGTTAAGGGCGGTTTTTTCCTGTTTGGTCACTGATGCCTCCGTGTA
AGGGGGATTTCTGTTCATGGGGGTAATGATACCGATGAAACGAGAGAGGATGCTCACGATACGGGTTACT
GATGATGAACATGCCCGGTTACTGGAACGTTGTGAGGGTAAACAACTGGCGGTATGGATGCGGCGGGACC
AGAGAAAAATCACTCAGGGTCAATGCCAGCGCTTCGTTAATACAGATGTAGGTGTTCCACAGGGTAGCCA
GCAGCATCCTGCGATGCAGATCCGGAACATAATGGTGCAGGGCGCTGACTTCCGCGTTTCCAGACTTTAC
GAAACACGGAAACCGAAGACCATTCATGTTGTTGCTCAGGTCGCAGACGTTTTGCAGCAGCAGTCGCTTC
ACGTTCGCTCGCGTATCGGTGATTCATTCTGCTAACCAGTAAGGCAACCCCGCCAGCCTAGCCGGGTCCT
CAACGACAGGAGCACGATCATGCGCACCCGTGGGGCCGCCATGCCGGCGATAATGGCCTGCTTCTCGCCG
AAACGTTTGGTGGCGGGACCAGTGACGAAGGCTTGAGCGAGGGCGTGCAAGATTCCGAATACCGCAAGCG
ACAGGCCGATCATCGTCGCGCTCCAGCGAAAGCGGTCCTCGCCGAAAATGACCCAGAGCGCTGCCGGCAC
CTGTCCTACGAGTTGCATGATAAAGAAGACAGTCATAAGTGCGGCGACGATAGTCATGCCCCGCGCCCAC
CGGAAGGAGCTGACTGGGTTGAAGGCTCTCAAGGGCATCGGTCGAGATCCCGGTGCCTAATGAGTGAGCT
AACTTACATTAATTGCGTTGCGCTCACTGCCCGCTTTCCAGTCGGGAAACCTGTCGTGCCAGCTGCATTA
ATGAATCGGCCAACGCGCGGGGAGAGGCGGTTTGCGTATTGGGCGCCAGGGTGGTTTTTCTTTTCACCAG
TGAGACGGGCAACAGCTGATTGCCCTTCACCGCCTGGCCCTGAGAGAGTTGCAGCAAGCGGTCCACGCTG
GTTTGCCCCAGCAGGCGAAAATCCTGTTTGATGGTGGTTAACGGCGGGATATAACATGAGCTGTCTTCGG
TATCGTCGTATCCCACTACCGAGATATCCGCACCAACGCGCAGCCCGGACTCGGTAATGGCGCGCATTGC
GCCCAGCGCCATCTGATCGTTGGCAACCAGCATCGCAGTGGGAACGATGCCCTCATTCAGCATTTGCATG
GTTTGTTGAAAACCGGACATGGCACTCCAGTCGCCTTCCCGTTCCGCTATCGGCTGAATTTGATTGCGAG
TGAGATATTTATGCCAGCCAGCCAGACGCAGACGCGCCGAGACAGAACTTAATGGGCCCGCTAACAGCGC
GATTTGCTGGTGACCCAATGCGACCAGATGCTCCACGCCCAGTCGCGTACCGTCTTCATGGGAGAAAATA
ATACTGTTGATGGGTGTCTGGTCAGAGACATCAAGAAATAACGCCGGAACATTAGTGCAGGCAGCTTCCA
CAGCAATGGCATCCTGGTCATCCAGCGGATAGTTAATGATCAGCCCACTGACGCGTTGCGCGAGAAGATT
GTGCACCGCCGCTTTACAGGCTTCGACGCCGCTTCGTTCTACCATCGACACCACCACGCTGGCACCCAGT
TGATCGGCGCGAGATTTAATCGCCGCGACAATTTGCGACGGCGCGTGCAGGGCCAGACTGGAGGTGGCAA
CGCCAATCAGCAACGACTGTTTGCCCGCCAGTTGTTGTGCCACGCGGTTGGGAATGTAATTCAGCTCCGC
CATCGCCGCTTCCACTTTTTCCCGCGTTTTCGCAGAAACGTGGCTGGCCTGGTTCACCACGCGGGAAACG
GTCTGATAAGAGACACCGGCATACTCTGCGACATCGTATAACGTTACTGGTTTCACATTCACCACCCTGA
ATTGACTCTCTTCCGGGCGCTATCATGCCATACCGCGAAAGGTTTTGCGCCATTCGATGGTGTCCGGGAT
CTCGACGCTCTCCCTTATGCGACTCCTGCATTAGGAAGCAGCCCAGTAGTAGGTTGAGGCCGTTGAGCAC
CGCCGCCGCAAGGAATGGTGCATGCAAGGAGATGGCGCCCAACAGTCCCCCGGCCACGGGGCCTGCCACC
ATACCCACGCCGAAACAAGCGCTCATGAGCCCGAAGTGGCGAGCCCGATCTTCCCCATCGGTGATGTCGG
CGATATAGGCGCCAGCAACCGCACCTGTGGCGCCGGTGATGCCGGCCACGATGCGTCCGGCGTAGAGGAT
CGAGATCTCGATCCCGCGAAATTAATACGACTCACTATAGGGGAATTGTGAGCGGATAACAATTCCCCTC
TAGAAATAATTTTGTTTAACTTTAAGAAGGAGATATACCATGGGCAGCAGCCATCATCATCATCATCACA
GCAGCGGCCTGGTGCCGCGCGGCAGCCATATGACTACCGAAACCATCCAGTCTAACGCGAACCTGGCTCC
GCTGCCGCCGCATGTGCCGGAACACCTGGTGTTCGACTTCGATATGTACAACCCGTCTAACCTGTCTGCG
GGCGTTCAGGAAGCGTGGGCGGTGCTGCAGGAATCCAACGTTCCGGATCTGGTGTGGACCCGCTGCAACG
GCGGTCACTGGATCGCGACCCGTGGCCAGCTGATTCGTGAAGCATACGAAGATTACCGTCATTTCTCCTC
TGAATGCCCGTTCATCCCGCGTGAGGCTGGTGAGGCGTACGATTTCATTCCGACTAGCATGGACCCGCCG
GAGCAGCGCCAGTTTCGTGCGCTGGCGAACCAGGTTGTTGGTATGCCGGTTGTGGATAAACTGGAGAACC
GTATCCAGGAGCTGGCGTGCTCTCTGATTGAGTCTCTGCGTCCGCAGGGTCAGTGCAACTTCACCGAAGA
CTACGCGGAACCGTTTCCGATCCGTATTTTCATGCTGCTGGCGGGTCTGCCGGAGGAAGACATTCCGCAC
CTGAAGTATCTGACCGACCAGATGACTCGCCCGGATGGCTCTATGACCTTCGCGGAGGCGAAAGAAGCGC
TGTACGACTACCTGATCCCGATCATCGAACAGCGCCGTCAGAAGCCGGGTACCGACGCGATCTCTATCGT
TGCGAACGGTCAGGTTAACGGTCGTCCGATTACCTCCGATGAAGCGAAACGTATGTGCGGTCTGCTGCTG
GTGGGTGGTCTGGACACTGTTGTTAACTTCCTGTCTTTCTCTATGGAATTTCTGGCTAAAAGCCCGGAAC
ATCGTCAGGAACTGATCGAGCGTCCGGAGCGCATTCCGGCTGCGTGCGAAGAACTGCTGCGTCGCTTCTC
TCTGGTTGCAGACGGTCGCATCCTGACCTCTGACTACGAGTTCCACGGTGTGCAGCTGAAAAAAGGTGAT
CAGATCCTGCTGCCGCAGATGCTGAGCGGCCTGGACGAACGTGAAAACGCGTGTCCGATGCACGTTGACT
TTTCTCGCCAGAAGGTTTCTCACACTACTTTCGGTCACGGCTCTCACCTGTGCCTGGGCCAGCACCTGGC
GCGTCGCGAGATCATTGTTACCCTGAAAGAATGGCTGACTCGTATCCCGGATTTCAGCATTGCACCGGGT
GCGCAGATCCAGCACAAATCTGGTATCGTTAGCGGCGTGCAGGCTCTGCCGCTGGTTTGGGACCCGGCAA
CCACTAAAGCGGTTGGTGGATCCATGATCTACCTGAAATCTTTCGAACGTAACATCCGCCTGATCAATAT
GAAAGTGGTTTACGATGATGTTCGTGTGCTGAAAGATATTATCCAGGCGCTGGCCCGCCTGGTTGATGAA
GCCGTGCTGAAATTCAAACAGGATAGCGTTGAACTGGTGGCACTGGATCGTGCGCATATTAGCCTGATCT
CTGTTAACCTGCCGCGCGAAATGTTCAAAGAATACGATGTGAACGATGAATTTAAATTCGGTTTCAACAC
CCAGTACCTGATGAAAATCCTGAAAGTTGCAAAACGTAAAGAAGCCATTGAAATCGCAAGTGAAAGCCCG
GATAGTGTGATTATCAACATTATCGGCAGCACCAATCGTGAATTTAACGTTCGCAATCTGGAAGTGTCTG
AACAGGAAATTCCGGAAATCAACCTGCAGTTCGATATTAGTGCGACGATCAGCTCTGATGGTTTTAAAAG
TGCCATCAGCGAAGTTTCTACCGTGACGGATAATGTGGTTGTGGAAGGTCACGAAGATCGCATTCTGATC
AAAGCAGAAGGCGAAAGCGAAGTTGAAGTGGAATTTTCTAAAGATACCGGCGGTCTGCAGGATCTGGAAT
TTAGTAAAGAAAGCAAAAATTCTTACAGTGCGGAATACCTGGATGATGTTCTGTCTCTGACGAAACTGAG
TGATTACGTGAAAATCAGCTTCGGCAACCAGAAACCGCTGCAGCTGTTTTTCAATATGGAAGGCGGTGGC
AAAGTTACGTACCTGCTGGCGCCGAAAGTGTGAGATCCGAATTCGAGCTCCGTCGACAAGCTTGCGGCCG
CACTCGAGCACCACCACCACCACCACTGAGATCCGGCTGCTAACAAAGCCCGAAAGGAAGCTGAGTTGGC
TGCTGCCACCGCTGAGCAATAACTAGCATAACCCCTTGGGGCCTCTAAACGGGTCTTGAGGGGTTTTTTG
CTGAAAGGAGGAACTATATCCGGAT
Features (pLannotate 1.2.2; 22 found; start..end, strand, type, name):
     12..467     +  rep_origin     f1 ori (sequence partly withheld): f1 bacteriophage origin of replication; arrow indicates direction of (+) strand synthesis
    494..551     +  promoter       AmpR promoter (fragment): bla
    560..1375    -  CDS            KanR: aminoglycoside phosphotransferase; aph(3')-Ia; confers resistance to kanamycin in bacteria or G418 (Geneticin®) in eukaryotes
   1497..2085    +  rep_origin     ori: high-copy-number ColE1/pMB1/pBR322/pUC origin of replication
   2271..2413    -  misc_feature   bom: basis of mobility region from pBR322
   2515..2706    -  CDS            rop: Rop protein, which maintains plasmids at low copy number; rop
   2723..3103    +  CDS            YPB1_ECOLX: Protein predicted: Swiss-Prot protein existence level 4. From Escherichia coli.
   3175..3466    -  CDS            TcR (fragment): tetracycline efflux protein; tet; confers resistance to tetracycline
   3481..3502    -  protein_bind   CAP binding site: CAP binding activates transcription in the presence of cAMP. E. coli catabolite activator protein
   3515..4597    -  CDS            lacI: lac repressor; lacI; The lac repressor binds to the lac operator to inhibit transcription in E. coli. This inhibition can be relieved by adding lactose or isopropyl-β-D-thiogalactopyranoside (IPTG).
   4598..4675    -  promoter       lacI promoter: lacI
   4683..4962    -  CDS            TcR (fragment): tetracycline efflux protein; tet; confers resistance to tetracycline
   4984..5002    +  promoter       T7 promoter: promoter for bacteriophage T7 RNA polymerase
   5003..5027    +  protein_bind   lac operator: The lac repressor binds to the lac operator to inhibit transcription in E. coli. This inhibition can be relieved by adding lactose or isopropyl-β-D-thiogalactopyranoside (IPTG). lac repressor encoded by lacI
   5042..5064    +  RBS            RBS: efficient ribosome binding site from bacteriophage T7 gene 10 (Olins and Rangwala, 1989)
   5083..5099    +  CDS            capTEV™ (fragment): composite tag for in vivo biotinylation, TEV protease cleavage, and 6xHis tagging
   5110..5127    +  CDS            thrombin site: thrombin recognition and cleavage site
   5131..6375    +  CDS            camC: CPXA_PSEPU - Also known as cyp101. Experimental evidence at protein level: Swiss-Prot protein existence level 1. Involved in a camphor oxidation system. From Pseudomonas putida (Arthrobacter siderocapsulatus).
   6430..7161    +  CDS            pcn3: PCNA3_SACS2 - Also known as pcnA-1. Experimental evidence at protein level: Swiss-Prot protein existence level 1. One of the sliding clamp subunits that acts as a moving platform for DNA processing. Responsible for tethering the catalytic subunit of DNA polymerase to DNA during high-speed replication. DNA polymerase I, DNA ligase and the flap endonuclease may be constitutively associated with the PCNA heterotrimer forming a scanning complex able to couple DNA synthesis and Okazaki fragment maturation. Heterotrimer stimulates the Holliday junction resolvase Hjc. From Saccharolobus solfataricus
   7210..7227    +  CDS            9xHis (fragment): 9xHis affinity tag
   7237..7286    +  CDS            SET1 (fragment): solubility-enhancement tag derived from T7 phage gene 10B
   7294..7341    +  terminator     T7 terminator: transcription terminator for bacteriophage T7 RNA polymerase
