[The description below was written by a language model from this plasmid's Addgene catalogue record and pLannotate feature annotations shown in this document.]
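Description:
pC3 is a bacterial expression plasmid built on the pET-28b(+) backbone (7,366 bp in total, with a 2,034 bp insert) that produces a fusion of cytochrome P450cam (CYP101A1, camC) from Pseudomonas putida with the PCNA3 sliding-clamp subunit from Sulfolobus (Saccharolobus) solfataricus P2 in E. coli. It replicates from a pBR322-type ColE1 origin accompanied by the bom region and the rop gene, consistent with the low copy number recorded. It is selected with kanamycin through the aph(3')-Ia marker, and an f1 origin is also present. According to the depositor, it was assembled from two precursor plasmids by Golden Gate assembly.

Expression follows the standard pET arrangement. A T7 promoter with an adjacent lac operator and the T7 gene 10 ribosome binding site drives the open reading frame, a T7 terminator ends it, and the plasmid-borne lacI gene supplies repressor so that transcription is IPTG-inducible in hosts providing T7 RNA polymerase. In the annotated sequence the coding region begins with the backbone's N-terminal His6 tag and thrombin cleavage site, followed by camC and then pcn3 after a short unannotated interval that presumably acts as a linker. P450cam therefore lies N-terminal to PCNA3. A His-tag fragment is also annotated downstream of pcn3, as in the parental vector, but the record does not show whether it is translated. The short capTEV, SET1, TcR and AmpR promoter fragments appear to be annotation matches to backbone sequence rather than functional parts.

S. solfataricus PCNA subunits assemble into a heterotrimeric ring. The associated publication title concerns immobilising a bacterial P450 monooxygenase system on a solid support, which suggests that PCNA3 serves here as an assembly scaffold for the enzyme.
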