Addgene plasmid #85087: pC3
Purpose: Expresses PCNA3 protein fused to P450cam (CYP101A1) in E. coli
Depositing lab: Teruyuki Nagamune. Depositing organization: The University of Tokyo. Publication: Immobilization of a Bacterial Cytochrome P450 Monooxygenase System on a Solid Support. Tan CY, Hirakawa H, Suzuki R, Haga T, Iwata F, Nagamune T. Angew Chem Int Ed Engl. 2016 Oct 26. doi: 10.1002/anie.201608033. PubMed 27781345.
Backbone
  Vector backbone: pET-28b(+)
  Backbone manufacturer: Merck Millipore
  Backbone size w/o insert (bp): 5332
  Total vector size (bp): 7366
  Modifications to backbone: N/A
  Vector type: Bacterial Expression
Growth in bacteria
  Bacterial resistance: Kanamycin, 50 μg/mL
  Growth temperature: 37°C
  Growth strain: DH5alpha
  Growth instructions: Supplement with 1% glucose is recommended to suppress leaky expression.
  Copy number: Low Copy
Gene/Insert
  Gene/Insert name: PCNA3 fused to P450cam (alt name: P450cam-PCNA3)
  Species: Synthetic; Sulfolobus solfataricus P2, Pseudomonas putida
  Insert size (bp): 2034
  Promoter: T7 promoter
  Tag / fusion protein: His6 tag (N terminal on backbone)
  Cloning method: Unknown
  Sequencing primers: 5′ T7; 3′ T7 Terminal
Terms and licenses: Academic/Nonprofit Terms; Industry Terms: Not Available to Industry
Depositor comments: The plamid was obtained from pGS-3 (Plasmid #85094) and pBsaP450camGG (Plasmid #85101) by Golden Gate assembly.
How to cite: pC3 was a gift from Teruyuki Nagamune (Addgene plasmid # 85087 ; http://n2t.net/addgene:85087 ; RRID:Addgene_85087)
