>Addgene plasmid #85087 | pC3 | addgene partial sequence | sequence record 167039 | T7 5'-TAATACGACTCACTATAGGG-3'
ATTCCCCTCTAGAAATAATTTTGTTTAACTTTAAGAAGGAGATATACCATGGGCAGCAGCCATCATCATC
ATCATCACAGCAGCGGCCTGGTGCCGCGCGGCAGCCATATGACTACCGAAACCATCCAGTCTAACGCGAA
CCTGGCTCCGCTGCCGCCGCATGTGCCGGAACACCTGGTGTTCGACTTCGATATGTACAACCCGTCTAAC
CTGTCTGCGGGCGTTCAGGAAGCGTGGGCGGTGCTGCAGGAATCCAACGTTCCGGATCTGGTGTGGACCC
GCTGCAACGGCGGTCACTGGATCGCGACCCGTGGCCAGCTGATTCGTGAAGCATACGAAGATTACCGTCA
TTTCTCCTCTGAATGCCCGTTCATCCCGCGTGAGGCTGGTGAGGCGTACGATTTCATTCCGACTAGCATG
GACCCGCCGGAGCAGCGCCAGTTTCGTGCGCTGGCGAACCAGGTTGTTGGTATGCCGGTTGTGGATAAAC
TGGAGAACCGTATCCAGGAGCTGGCGTGCTCTCTGATTGAGTCTCTGCGTCCGCAGGGTCAGTGCAACTT
CACCGAAGACTACGCGGAACCGTTTCCGATCCGTATTTTCATGCTGCTGGCGGGTCTGCCGGAGGAAGAC
ATTCCGCACCTGAAGTATCTGACCGACCAGATGACTCGCCCGGATGGCTCTATGACCTTCGCGGAGGCGA
AAGAAGCGCTGTACGACTACCTGATCCCGATCATCGAACAGCGCCGTCAGAAGCCGGGTACCGACGCGAT
CTCTATCGTTGCGAACGGTCAGGTTAACGGTCGTCCGATTACCTCCGATGAAGCGAAACGTATGTGCGGT
CTGCTGCTGGTGGGTGGTCTGGACACTGTTGTTAACTTCCTGTCTTTCTCTATGGAATTTCTGGCTAAAA
GCCCGGAAC
