>Addgene plasmid #85087 | pC3 | addgene partial sequence | sequence record 167040 | T7term 5'-GCTAGTTATTGCTCAGCGG-3'
CTTCCTTTCGGGCTTTGTTAGCAGCCGGATCTCAGTGGTGGTGGTGGTGGTGCTCGAGTGCGGCCGCAAG
CTTGTCGACGGAGCTCGAATTCGGATCTCACACTTTCGGCGCCAGCAGGTACGTAACTTTGCCACCGCCT
TCCATATTGAAAAACAGCTGCAGCGGTTTCTGGTTGCCGAAGCTGATTTTCACGTAATCACTCAGTTTCG
TCAGAGACAGAACATCATCCAGGTATTCCGCACTGTAAGAATTTTTGCTTTCTTTACTAAATTCCAGATC
CTGCAGACCGCCGGTATCTTTAGAAAATTCCACTTCAACTTCGCTTTCGCCTTCTGCTTTGATCAGAATG
CGATCTTCGTGACCTTCCACAACCACATTATCCGTCACGGTAGAAACTTCGCTGATGGCACTTTTAAAAC
CATCAGAGCTGATCGTCGCACTAATATCGAACTGCAGGTTGATTTCCGGAATTTCCTGTTCAGACACTTC
CAGATTGCGAACGTTAAATTCACGATTGGTGCTGCCGATAATGTTGATAATCACACTATCCGGGCTTTCA
CTTGCGATTTCAATGGCTTCTTTACGTTTTGCAACTTTCAGGATTTTCATCAGGTACTGGGTGTTGAAAC
CGAATTTAAATTCATCGTTCACATCGTATTCTTTGAACATTTCGCGCGGCAGGTTAACAGAGATCAGGCT
AATATGCGCACGATCCAGTGCCACCAGTTCAACGCTATCCTGTTTGAATTTCAGCACGGCTTCATCAACC
AGGCGGGCCAGCGCCTGGATAATATCTTTCAGCACACGAACATCATCGTAAACCACTTTCATATTGATCA
GGCGGATGTTACGTTCGAAAGATTTCAGGTAGATCATGGATCCACCAACCGCTTTAGTGGTTGCCGGGTC
CCAAACCAGCGGCAGAGCCTGCACGCCGCTAACGATACCAGATTTGTGCTGGATCTGCGCACCCGGTGCA
ATGCTGAAATCCGGGATACGAGTCAGCCATTCTTTCAGGGTAACAATGATCTCGCGACGCGCCAGGTGCT
GGCCCAGGCACAGGTG
